Addgene plasmid #65511: pDRFLIP32
Purpose: (Empty Backbone) FRET biosensor Destination vector for yeast expression. Encodes a FRET pair for fusion with ligand binding domain of interest.
Depositing lab: Wolf Frommer. Depositing organization: Carnegie Institution for Science. Publication: Abscisic acid dynamics in roots detected with genetically encoded FRET sensors. Jones AM, Danielson JA, Manojkumar SN, Lanquar V, Grossmann G, Frommer WB. eLife. 2014 Apr 15;3:e01741. doi: 10.7554/eLife.01741. PubMed 24737862.
Backbone
  Vector backbone: pDR196
  Backbone size (bp): 6400
  Modifications to backbone: None
  Vector type: Yeast Expression
  Promoter: pPMA1
  Selectable markers: URA3
  Tag / fusion protein: 6His-AFPt9-attR1 (N terminal on backbone); attR2-t7CFPt9-cMyc (C terminal on backbone)
Growth in bacteria
  Bacterial resistance: Chloramphenicol and Ampicillin, 25 & 100 μg/mL
  Growth temperature: 37°C
  Growth strain: ccdB Survival
  Copy number: High Copy
Gene/Insert
  Cloning method: Gateway Cloning
  Sequencing primers: 5′ ACAAGTTTGTACAAAAAAGCA; 3′ ACCACTTTGTACAAGAAAGCTG
Terms and licenses: Academic/Nonprofit Terms; Industry Terms: Not Available to Industry
How to cite: pDRFLIP32 was a gift from Wolf Frommer (Addgene plasmid # 65511 ; http://n2t.net/addgene:65511 ; RRID:Addgene_65511)
