[The description below was written by a language model from this plasmid's Addgene catalogue record and pLannotate feature annotations shown in this document.]
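Description:
pDRFLIP32 is an empty Gateway destination vector for expressing FRET biosensors in yeast, built on the pDR196 backbone. It is an E. coli–yeast shuttle plasmid: a high-copy ColE1/pUC-type origin and AmpR support propagation in bacteria, while the 2μ origin and the URA3 auxotrophic marker (with its own promoter) provide episomal maintenance and selection in ura3 Saccharomyces cerevisiae. The catalogue lists the PMA1 promoter as driving expression. The automated annotation does not label it as such, although short yeast genomic fragments flanking the start of the cassette probably correspond to that region. Transcription ends at the ADH1 terminator.

The payload is a split fluorescent-protein fusion frame interrupted by a Gateway cassette. Upstream sits an N-terminal leader with a 6xHis tag, T7 gene 10 leader and Xpress epitope, followed by a yellow fluorescent protein described in the catalogue as AFPt9 and annotated as a Venus-type sequence, which runs into attR1. Between attR1 and attR2 lie a chloramphenicol resistance gene and the ccdB toxin gene. This explains the dual chloramphenicol/ampicillin selection and the need for a ccdB-tolerant host strain. Downstream of attR2 is a truncated cyan fluorescent protein (t7CFPt9, annotated as an enhanced cyan GFP variant), recorded as carrying a C-terminal cMyc tag, which the feature table does not annotate.

An LR reaction replaces the CmR–ccdB cassette with a ligand-binding domain from an entry clone, placing it in frame between the FRET donor and acceptor. Ligand-induced conformational changes can then be read out as changes in energy transfer. The associated publication used this approach to develop abscisic acid sensors, and the vector suits screening of candidate sensor designs expressed in yeast.
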