Features (pLannotate 1.2.2; 35 found; start..end, strand, type, name):
     32..48      -  promoter       ARG4 promoter (fragment): S. cerevisiae ARG4
    153..236     +  CDS            YG007_YEAST: Protein predicted: Swiss-Prot protein existence level 4. From Saccharomyces cerevisiae (strain ATCC 204508 / S288c) (Baker's yeast).
    465..487     +  RBS            RBS: efficient ribosome binding site from bacteriophage T7 gene 10 (Olins and Rangwala, 1989)
    507..527     +  CDS            capTEV™ (fragment): composite tag for in vivo biotinylation, TEV protease cleavage, and 6xHis tagging
    528..560     +  CDS            T7 tag (gene 10 leader): leader peptide from bacteriophage T7 gene 10 promotes efficient translation in E. coli
    564..587     +  CDS            Xpress™ tag: Xpress™ epitope tag, including an enterokinase recognition and cleavage site
    603..1316    +  CDS            Venus: Venus is a basic (constitutively fluorescent) yellow fluorescent protein published in 2002, derived from Aequorea victoria. It is reported to be a rapidly-maturing weak dimer with moderate acid sensitivity.
   1302..1426    +  protein_bind   attR1: mutant version of attR; recombination site for the Gateway® LR reaction LR Clonase™
   1451..1481    +  promoter       lac UV5 promoter: E. coli lac promoter with an "up" mutation
   1505..1534    +  promoter       cat promoter (fragment): promoter of the E. coli cat gene encoding chloramphenicol acetyltransferase
   1535..2216    +  CDS            CmR (fragment): chloramphenicol acetyltransferase confers resistance to chloramphenicol
   2373..2531    +  CDS            ccdA (fragment): CCDA_ECO57 - Also known as H, letA. Experimental evidence at protein level: Swiss-Prot protein existence level 1. Antitoxin component of a type II toxin-antitoxin (TA) system which inhibits the post-segregational killing (PSK) of plasmid-free cells, also referred to as a plasmid addiction system. Binds to and blocks the activity of CcdB; will also remove bound CcdB protein from the CcdB-GyrA complex by forming a CcdA-CcdB complex, a process termed rejuvenation. Functions as a transcriptional corepressor for the ccdAB operon, repression also requires CcdB (By similarity). From Escherichia coli
   2536..2563    +  CDS            ccdB (fragment): CcdB, a bacterial toxin that poisons DNA gyrase; ccdB; Plasmids containing the ccdB gene cannot be propagated in standard E. coli strains.
   2594..2896    +  CDS            ccdB: CCDB_ECOLI - Also known as G, letB, letD. Experimental evidence at protein level: Swiss-Prot protein existence level 1. Toxic component of a type II toxin-antitoxin (TA) system, functioning in plasmid maintainence. Responsible for the post- segregational killing (PSK) of plasmid-free cells, also referred to as a plasmid addiction system. Half-life of over 2 hours. Cell killing by CcdB is accompanied by filamentation, defects in chromosome and plasmid segregation, defects in cell division, formation of anucleate cells, decreased DNA synthesis and plasmid loss. Interferes with the activity of DN
   2940..3064    -  protein_bind   attR2: mutant version of attR; recombination site for the Gateway® LR reaction LR Clonase™
   3078..3743    +  CDS            Enhanced Cyan-Emitting GFP: Enhanced Cyan-Emitting GFP is a basic (constitutively fluorescent) cyan fluorescent protein published in 2002, derived from Aequorea victoria.
   3783..3847    +  misc_feature   MCS (fragment): pBluescript multiple cloning site
   3856..3874    -  promoter       T7 promoter: promoter for bacteriophage T7 RNA polymerase
   3875..4018    +  CDS            ADH1 (fragment): ADH1_YEAST - Also known as ADC1. Experimental evidence at protein level: Swiss-Prot protein existence level 1. This isozyme preferentially catalyzes the conversion of primary unbranched alcohols to their corresponding aldehydes. Also shows activity toward secondary alcohols. From Saccharomyces cerevisiae (strain ATCC 204508 / S288c) (Baker's yeast).
   4022..4209    +  terminator     ADH1 terminator: S. cerevisiae ADH1; transcription terminator for the S. cerevisiae alcohol dehydrogenase 1 (ADH1) gene
   4217..4374    +  CDS            lacZα (fragment): LacZα fragment of β-galactosidase; lacZ fragment
   4380..4431    -  misc_feature   bom (fragment): basis of mobility region from pBR322
   4436..4519    +  CDS            RAF1 (fragment): RAF_YEAST - Experimental evidence at transcript level: Swiss-Prot protein existence level 2. Antagonizes transcriptional repression of recombinase FLP by REP1-REP2. May play a role in plasmid partitioning. From Saccharomyces cerevisiae (strain ATCC 204508 / S288c) (Baker's yeast).
   4673..6019    -  rep_origin     2μ ori: yeast 2μ plasmid origin of replication
   6024..6040    -  promoter       tet promoter (fragment): E. coli promoter for tetracycline efflux protein gene
   6130..6933    -  CDS            URA3: orotidine-5'-phosphate decarboxylase, required for uracil biosynthesis; S. cerevisiae URA3; yeast auxotrophic marker, counterselectable with 5-fluoroorotic acid (5-FOA)
   6934..7149    -  promoter       URA3 promoter: S. cerevisiae URA3
   7260..7364    +  promoter       AmpR promoter: bla
   7365..8225    +  CDS            AmpR: β-lactamase; bla; confers resistance to ampicillin, carbenicillin, and related antibiotics
   8396..8984    +  rep_origin     ori: high-copy-number ColE1/pMB1/pBR322/pUC origin of replication
   9167..9259    +  CDS            lacI (fragment): lac repressor; lacI; The lac repressor binds to the lac operator to inhibit transcription in E. coli. This inhibition can be relieved by adding lactose or isopropyl-β-D-thiogalactopyranoside (IPTG).
   9272..9293    +  protein_bind   CAP binding site: CAP binding activates transcription in the presence of cAMP. E. coli catabolite activator protein
   9308..9338    +  promoter       lac promoter: promoter for the E. coli lac operon
   9346..9362    +  protein_bind   lac operator: The lac repressor binds to the lac operator to inhibit transcription in E. coli. This inhibition can be relieved by adding lactose or isopropyl-β-D-thiogalactopyranoside (IPTG). lac repressor encoded by lacI
   9400..9654    -  CDS            BRP1 (fragment): BRP1_YEAST - Protein predicted: Swiss-Prot protein existence level 4. From Saccharomyces cerevisiae (strain ATCC 204508 / S288c) (Baker's yeast).
>Addgene plasmid #65511 | pDRFLIP32 | depositor full sequence | sequence record 111421 | pDRFLIP32 sequence 9724 bps
GTAGAACTATGAGCTTTTTTTGTTTCTGTTTTCCTTTTTTTTTTTTTTACCTCTGTGGAAATTGTTACTC
TCACACTCTTTAGTTCGTTTGTTTGTTTTGTTTATTCCAATTATGACCGGTGACGAAACGTGGTCGATGG
TGGGTACCGCTTATGCTCCCCTCCATTAGTTTCGATTATATAAAAAGGCCAAATATTGTATTATTTTCAA
ATGTCCTATCATTATCGTCTAACATCTAATTTCTCTTAAATTTTTTCTCTTTCTTTCCTATAACACCAAT
AGTGAAAATCTTTTTTTCTTCTATATCTACAAAAACTTTTTTTTTCTATCAACCTCGTTGATAAATTTTT
TCTTTAACAATCGTTAATAATTAATTAATTGGAAAATAACCATTTTTTCTCTCTTTTATACACACATTCA
AAAGAAAGAAAAAAAATATACCCCAGCCTCGATCTAGAAATAATTTTGTTTAACTTTAAGAAGGAGATAT
ACATATGCGGGGTTCTCATCATCATCATCATCATGGTATGGCTAGCATGACTGGTGGACAGCAAATGGGT
CGGGATCTGTACGACGATGACGATAAGGATCCGGGCCTCGAGGTTTCTAAAGGTGAAGAATTGTTTACGG
GCGTCGTCCCGATCCTCGTGGAACTCGACGGGGATGTTAACGGGCATAAGTTTTCGGTCAGCGGGGAAGG
GGAGGGGGACGCGACGTATGGGAAGCTCACTCTCAAGCTGATCTGTACGACGGGGAAACTCCCGGTCCCG
TGGCCGACGCTGGTCACGACGCTGGGATACGGGCTCCAATGCTTTGCGAGGTATCCGGACCACATGAAAC
AGCATGACTTTTTCAAATCGGCGATGCCGGAGGGATACGTGCAGGAACGGACGATCTTTTTCAAAGACGA
TGGGAACTATAAGACGCGGGCGGAAGTCAAGTTTGAAGGGGACACGCTCGTCAACCGGATCGAACTCAAG
GGGATTGACTTCAAAGAGGATGGGAACATACTCGGCCATAAGCTCGAATACAATTACAACTCGCATAACG
TATACATCACCGCGGATAAGCAAAAGAACGGGATCAAAGCCAATTTCAAAATCCGGCATAACATAGAGGA
TGGGGGGGTCCAACTGGCGGATCACTATCAGCAAAACACGCCGATAGGGGATGGGCCGGTCCTCCTCCCG
GATAACCATTACCTCTCGTACCAAAGCGCGCTCTCGAAGGACCCGAATGAGAAACGGGACCACATGGTTC
TCCTGGAGTTCGTCACGGCGGCGGGCATAGGTACCGATATCACAAGTTTGTACAAAAAAGCTGAACGAGA
AACGTAAAATGATATAAATATCAATATATTAAATTAGATTTTGCATAAAAAACAGACTACATAATACTGT
AAAACACAACATATCCAGTCACTATGGCGGCCGCATTAGGCACCCCAGGCTTTACACTTTATGCTTCCGG
CTCGTATAATGTGTGGATTTTGAGTTAGGATCCGTCGAGATTTTCAGGAGCTAAGGAAGCTAAAATGGAG
AAAAAAATCACTGGATATACCACCGTTGATATATCCCAATGGCATCGTAAAGAACATTTTGAGGCATTTC
AGTCAGTTGCTCAATGTACCTATAACCAGACCGTTCAGCTGGATATTACGGCCTTTTTAAAGACCGTAAA
GAAAAATAAGCACAAGTTTTATCCGGCCTTTATTCACATTCTTGCCCGCCTGATGAATGCTCATCCGGAA
TTCCGTATGGCAATGAAAGACGGTGAGCTGGTGATATGGGATAGTGTTCACCCTTGTTACACCGTTTTCC
ATGAGCAAACTGAAACGTTTTCATCGCTCTGGAGTGAATACCACGACGATTTCCGGCAGTTTCTACACAT
ATATTCGCAAGATGTGGCGTGTTACGGTGAAAACCTGGCCTATTTCCCTAAAGGGTTTATTGAGAATATG
TTTTTCGTCTCAGCCAATCCCTGGGTGAGTTTCACCAGTTTTGATTTAAACGTGGCCAATATGGACAACT
TCTTCGCCCCCGTTTTCACCATGGGCAAATATTATACGCAAGGCGACAAGGTGCTGATGCCGCTGGCGAT
TCAGGTTCATCATGCCGTTTGTGATGGGCTTCCATGTCGGCAGAATGCTTAATGAATTACACAGTACTGC
GATGAGTGGCAGGGCGGGGCGTAAACGCGTGGATCCGGCTTACTAAAAGCCAGATAACAGTATGCGTATT
TGCGCGCTGATTTTTGCGGTATAAGAATATATACTGATATGTATACCCGAAGTATGTCAAAAAGAGGTAT
GCTATGAAGCAGCGTATTACAGTGACAGTTGACAGCGACAGCTATCAGTTGCTCAAGGCATATATGATGT
CAATATCTCCGGTCTGGTAAGCACAACCATGCAGAATGAAGCCCGTCGTCTGCGTGCCGAACGCTGGAAA
GCGGAAAATCAGGAAGGGATGGCTGAGGTCGCCCGGTTTATTGAAATGAACGGCTCTTTTGCTGACGAGA
ACAGGGGCTGGTGAAATGCAGTTTAAGGTTTACACCTATAAAACTTTTGCTGACGAGAACAGGGGCTGGT
GAAATGCAGTTTAAGGTTTACACCTATAAAAGAGAGAGCCGTTATCGTCTGTTTGTGGATGTACAGAGTG
ATATTATTGACACGCCCGGGCGACGGATGGTGATCCCCCTGGCCAGTGCACGTCTGCTGTCAGATAAAGT
CTCCCGTGAACTTTACCCGGTGGTGCATATCGGGGATGAAAGCTGGCGCATGATGACCACCGATATGGCC
AGTGTGCCGGTCTCCGTTATCGGGGAAGAAGTGGCTGATCTCAGCCACCGCGAAAATGACATCAAAAACG
CCATTAACCTGATGTTCTGGGGAATATAAATGTCAGGCTCCCTTATACACAGCCAGTCTGCAGGTCGACC
ATAGTGACTGGATATGTTGTGTTTTACAGTATTATGTAGTCTGTTTTTTATGCAAAATCTAATTTAATAT
ATTGATATTTATATCATTTTACGTTTCTCGTTCAGCTTTCTTGTACAAAGTGGTGATATCGACTAGTCTG
TTCACCGGGGTGGTGCCCATCCTGGTCGAGCTGGACGGCGACGTAAACGGCCACAAGTTCAGCGTGTCCG
GCGAGGGCGAGGGCGATGCCACCTACGGCAAGCTGACCCTGAAGTTCATCTGCACCACCGGCAAGCTGCC
CGTGCCCTGGCCCACCCTCGTGACCACCCTGACCTGGGGCGTGCAGTGCTTCAGCCGCTACCCCGACCAC
ATGAAGCAGCACGACTTCTTCAAGTCCGCCATGCCCGAAGGCTACGTCCAGGAGCGCACCATCTTCTTCA
AGGACGACGGCAACTACAAGACCCGCGCCGAGGTGAAGTTCGAGGGCGACACCCTGGTGAACCGCATCGA
GCTGAAGGGCATCGACTTCAAGGAGGACGGCAACATCCTGGGGCACAAGCTGGAGTACAACTACATCAGC
CACAACGTCTATATCACCGCCGACAAGCAGAAGAACGGCATCAAGGCCAACTTCAAGATCCGCCACAACA
TCGAGGACGGCAGCGTGCAGCTCGCCGACCACTACCAGCAGAACACCCCCATCGGCGACGGCCCCGTGCT
GCTGCCCGACAACCACTACCTGAGCACCCAGTCCGCCCTGAGCAAAGACCCCAACGAGAAGCGCGATCAC
ATGGTCCTGCTGGAGTTCGTGACCGCCGCCGGGATCGAACAAAAATTGATAAGTGAGGAAGATTTATAAG
GGCCGGGCTGCAGGAATTCGATATCAAGCTTATCGATACCGTCGACCTCGAGGGGGGGCCCGGTACCCAA
TTCGCCCTATAGTGAGTCGTATTACGCGCGGATCCAGCTTTGGACTTCTTCGCCAGAGGTTTGGTCAAGT
CTCCAATCAAGGTTGTCGGCTTGTCTACCTTGCCAGAAATTTACGAAAAGATGGAAAAGGGTCAAATCGT
TGGTAGATACGTTGTTGACACTTCTAAATAAGCGAATTTCTTATGATTTATGATTTTTATTATTAAATAA
GTTATAAAAAAAATAAGTGTATACAAATTTTAAAGTGACTCTTAGGTTTTAAAACGARAATTCTTATTCT
TGAGTAACTCTTTCCTGTAGGTCAGGTTGCTTTCTCAGGTATAGCATGAGGTCGCTCTTATTGACCACAC
CTCTACCGGCATGCCAATTCACTGGCCGTCGTTTTACAACGTCGTGACTGGGAAAACCCTGGCGTTACCC
AACTTAATCGCCTTGCAGCACATCCCCCTTTCGCCAGCTGGCGTAATAGCGAAGAGGCCCGCACCGATCG
CCCTTCCCAACAGTTGCGCAGCCTGAATGGCGAATGGCGCCTGATGCGGTATTTTCTCCTTACGCATCTG
TGCGGTATTTCACACCGCATAATCGGATCGTACTTGTTACCCATCATTGAATTTTGAACATCCGAACCTG
GGAGTTTTCCCTGAAACAGATAGTATATTTGAACCTGTATAATAATATATAGTCTAGCGCTTTACGGAAG
ACAATGTATGTATTTCGGTTCCTGGAGAAACTATTGCATCTATTGCATAGGTAATCTTGCACGTCGCATC
CCCGGTTCATTTTCTGCGTTTCCATCTTGCACTTCAATAGCATATCTTTGTTAACGAAGCATCTGTGCTT
CATTTTGTAGAACAAAAATGCAACGCGAGAGCGCTAATTTTTCAAACAAAGAATCTGAGCTGCATTTTTA
CAGAACAGAAATGCAACGCGAAAGCGCTATTTTACCAACGAAGAATCTGTGCTTCATTTTTGTAAAACAA
AAATGCAACGCGAGAGCGCTAATTTTTCAAACAAAGAATCTGAGCTGCATTTTTACAGAACAGAAATGCA
ACGCGAGAGCGCTATTTTACCAACAAAGAATCTATACTTCTTTTTTGTTCTACAAAAATGCATCCCGAGA
GCGCTATTTTTCTAACAAAGCATCTTAGATTACTTTTTTTCTCCTTTGTGCGCTCTATAATGCAGTCTCT
TGATAACTTTTTGCACTGTAGGTCCGTTAAGGTTAGAAGAAGGCTACTTTGGTGTCTATTTTCTCTTCCA
TAAAAAAAGCCTGACTCCACTTCCCGCGTTTACTGATTACTAGCGAAGCTGCGGGTGCATTTTTTCAAGA
TAAAGGCATCCCCGATTATATTCTATACCGATGTGGATTGCGCATACTTTGTGAACAGAAAGTGATAGCG
TTGATGATTCTTCATTGGTCAGAAAATTATGAACGGTTTCTTCTATTTTGTCTCTATATACTACGTATAG
GAAATGTTTACATTTTCGTATTGTTTTCGATTCACTCTATGAATAGTTCTTACTACAATTTTTTTGTCTA
AAGAGTAATACTAGAGATAAACATAAAAAATGTAGAGGTCGAGTTTAGATGCAAGTTCAAGGAGCGAAAG
GTGGATGGGTAGGTTATATAGGGATATAGCACAGAGATATATAGCAAAGAGATACTTTTGAGCAATGTTT
GTGGAAGCGGTATTCGCAATATTTTAGTAGCTCGTTACAGTCCGGTGCGTTTTTGGTTTTTTGAAAGTGC
GTCTTCAGAGCGCTTTTGGTTTTCAAAAGCGCTCTGAAGTTCCTATACTTTCTAGCTAGAGAATAGGAAC
TTCGGAATAGGAACTTCAAAGCGTTTCCGAAAACGAGCGCTTCCGAAAATGCAACGCGAGCTGCGCACAT
ACAGCTCACTGTTCACGTCGCACCTATATCTGCGTGTTGCCTGTATATATATATACATGAGAAGAACGGC
ATAGTGCGTGTTTATGCTTAAATGCGTACTTATATGCGTCTATTTATGTAGGATGAAAGGTAGTCTAGTA
CCTCCTGTGATATTATCCCATTCCATGCGGGGTATCGTATGCTTCCTTCAGCACTACCCTTTAGCTGTTC
TATATGCTGCCACTCCTCAATTGGATTAGTCTCATCCTTCAATGCTATCATTTCCTTTGATATTGGATCG
ATCCGATGATAAGCTGTCAAACATGAGAATTGGGTAATAACTGATATAATTAAATTGAAGCTCTAATTTG
TGAGTTTAGTATACATGCATTTACTTATAATACAGTTTTTTAGTTTTGCTGGCCGCATCTTCTCAAATAT
GCTTCCCAGCCTGCTTTTCTGTAACGTTCACCCTCTACCTTAGCATCCCTTCCCTTTGCAAATAGTCCTC
TTCCAACAATAATAATGTCAGATCCTGTAGAGACCACATCATCCACGGTTCTATACTGTTGACCCAATGC
GTCTCCCTTGTCATCTAAACCCACACCGGGTGTCATAATCAACCAATCGTAACCTTCATCTCTTCCACCC
ATGTCTCTTTGAGCAATAAAGCCGATAACAAAATCTTTGTCGCTCTTCGCAATGTCAACAGTACCCTTAG
TATATTCTCCAGTAGATAGGGAGCCCTTGCATGACAATTCTGCTAACATCAAAAGGCCTCTAGGTTCCTT
TGTTACTTCTTCTGCCGCCTGCTTCAAACCGCTAACAATACCTGGGCCCACCACACCGTGTGCATTCGTA
ATGTCTGCCCATTCTGCTATTCTGTATACACCCGCAGAGTACTGCAATTTGACTGTATTACCAATGTCAG
CAAATTTTCTGTCTTCGAAGAGTAAAAAATTGTACTTGGCGGATAATGCCTTTAGCGGCTTAACTGTGCC
CTCCATGGAAAAATCAGTCAAGATATCCACATGTGTTTTTAGTAAACAAATTTTGGGACCTAATGCTTCA
ACTAACTCCAGTAATTCCTTGGTGGTACGAACATCCAATGAAGCACACAAGTTTGTTTGCTTTTCGTGCA
TGATATTAAATAGCTTGGCAGCAACAGGACTAGGATGAGTAGCAGCACGTTCCTTATATGTAGCTTTCGA
CATGATTTATCTTCGTTTCCTGCATGTTTTTGTTCTGTGCAGTTGGGTTAAGAATACTGGGCAATTTCAT
GTTTCTTCAACACTACATATGCGTATATATACCAATCTAAGTCTGTGCTCCTTCCTTCGTTCTTCCTTCT
GTTCGGAGATTACCGAATCAAAAAAATTTCAAGGAAACCGAAATCAAAAAAAAGAATAAAAAAAAAATGA
TGAATTGAAAAGCTAATTCTTGAAGACGAAAGGGCCTCGTGATACGCCTATTTTTATAGGTTAATGTCAT
GATAATAATGGTTTCTTAGACGTCAGGTGGCACTTTTCGGGGAAATGTGCGCGGAACCCCTATTTGTTTA
TTTTTCTAAATACATTCAAATATGTATCCGCTCATGAGACAATAACCCTGATAAATGCTTCAATAATATT
GAAAAAGGAAGAGTATGAGTATTCAACATTTCCGTGTCGCCCTTATTCCCTTTTTTGCGGCATTTTGCCT
TCCTGTTTTTGCTCACCCAGAAACGCTGGTGAAAGTAAAAGATGCTGAAGATCAGTTGGGTGCACGAGTG
GGTTACATCGAACTGGATCTCAACAGCGGTAAGATCCTTGAGAGTTTTCGCCCCGAAGAACGTTTTCCAA
TGATGAGCACTTTTAAAGTTCTGCTATGTGGCGCGGTATTATCCCGTATTGACGCCGGGCAAGAGCAACT
CGGTCGCCGCATACACTATTCTCAGAATGACTTGGTTGAGTACTCACCAGTCACAGAAAAGCATCTTACG
GATGGCATGACAGTAAGAGAATTATGCAGTGCTGCCATAACCATGAGTGATAACACTGCGGCCAACTTAC
TTCTGACAACGATCGGAGGACCGAAGGAGCTAACCGCTTTTTTGCACAACATGGGGGATCATGTAACTCG
CCTTGATCGTTGGGAACCGGAGCTGAATGAAGCCATACCAAACGACGAGCGTGACACCACGATGCCTGTA
GCAATGGCAACAACGTTGCGCAAACTATTAACTGGCGAACTACTTACTCTAGCTTCCCGGCAACAATTAA
TAGACTGGATGGAGGCGGATAAAGTTGCAGGACCACTTCTGCGCTCGGCCCTTCCGGCTGGCTGGTTTAT
TGCTGATAAATCTGGAGCCGGTGAGCGTGGGTCTCGCGGTATCATTGCAGCACTGGGGCCAGATGGTAAG
CCCTCCCGTATCGTAGTTATCTACACGACGGGGAGTCAGGCAACTATGGATGAACGAAATAGACAGATCG
CTGAGATAGGTGCCTCACTGATTAAGCATTGGTAACTGTCAGACCAAGTTTACTCATATATACTTTAGAT
TGATTTAAAACTTCATTTTTAATTTAAAAGGATCTAGGTGAAGATCCTTTTTGATAATCTCATGACCAAA
ATCCCTTAACGTGAGTTTTCGTTCCACTGAGCGTCAGACCCCGTAGAAAAGATCAAAGGATCTTCTTGAG
ATCCTTTTTTTCTGCGCGTAATCTGCTGCTTGCAAACAAAAAAACCACCGCTACCAGCGGTGGTTTGTTT
GCCGGATCAAGAGCTACCAACTCTTTTTCCGAAGGTAACTGGCTTCAGCAGAGCGCAGATACCAAATACT
GTTCTTCTAGTGTAGCCGTAGTTAGGCCACCACTTCAAGAACTCTGTAGCACCGCCTACATACCTCGCTC
TGCTAATCCTGTTACCAGTGGCTGCTGCCAGTGGCGATAAGTCGTGTCTTACCGGGTTGGACTCAAGACG
ATAGTTACCGGATAAGGCGCAGCGGTCGGGCTGAACGGGGGGTTCGTGCACACAGCCCAGCTTGGAGCGA
ACGACCTACACCGAACTGAGATACCTACAGCGTGAGCTATGAGAAAGCGCCACGCTTCCCGAAGGGAGAA
AGGCGGACAGGTATCCGGTAAGCGGCAGGGTCGGAACAGGAGAGCGCACGAGGGAGCTTCCAGGGGGAAA
CGCCTGGTATCTTTATAGTCCTGTCGGGTTTCGCCACCTCTGACTTGAGCGTCGATTTTTGTGATGCTCG
TCAGGGGGGCGGAGCCTATGGAAAAACGCCAGCAACGCGGCCTTTTTACGGTTCCTGGCCTTTTGCTGGC
CTTTTGCTCACATGTTCTTTCCTGCGTTATCCCCTGATTCTGTGGATAACCGTATTACCGCCTTTGAGTG
AGCTGATACCGCTCGCCGCAGCCGAACGACCGAGCGCAGCGAGTCAGTGAGCGAGGAAGCGGAAGAGCGC
CCAATACGCAAACCGCCTCTCCCCGCGCGTTGGCCGATTCATTAATGCAGCTGGCACGACAGGTTTCCCG
ACTGGAAAGCGGGCAGTGAGCGCAACGCAATTAATGTGAGTTAGCTCACTCATTAGGCACCCCAGGCTTT
ACACTTTATGCTTCCGGCTCGTATGTTGTGTGGAATTGTGAGCGGATAACAATTTCACACAGGAAACAGC
TATGACCATGATTACGCCAAGCTTCCTGAAACGGAGAAACATAAACAGGCATTGCTGGGATCACCCATAC
ATCACTCTGTTTTGCCTGACCTTTTCCGGTAATTTGAAAACAAACCCGGTCTCGAAGCGGAGATCCGGCG
ATAATTACCGCAGAAATAAACCCATACACGAGACGTAGAACCAGCCGCACATGGCCGGAGAAACTCCTGC
GAGAATTTCGTAAACTCGCGCGCATTGCATCTGTATTTCCTAATGCGGCACTTCCAGGCCTCGATCGAGA
CCGTTTATCCATTGCTTTTTTGTTGTCTTTTTCCCTCGTTCACAGAAAGTCTGAAGAAGCTATA
