>Addgene plasmid #65511 | pDRFLIP32 | addgene partial sequence | sequence record 116479 | T7 5'-TAATACGACTCACTATAGGG-3'
GGTATCGATAAGCTTGATATCGAATTCCTGCAGCCCGGCCCTTATAAATCTTCCTCACTTATCAATTTTT
GTTCGATCCCGGCGGCGGTCACGAACTCCAGCAGGACCATGTGATCGCGCTTCTCGTTGGGGTCTTTGCT
CAGGGCGGACTGGGTGCTCAGGTAGTGGTTGTCGGGCAGCAGCACGGGGCCGTCGCCGATGGGGGTGTTC
TGCTGGTAGTGGTCGGCGAGCTGCACGCTGCCGTCCTCGATGTTGTGGCGGATCTTGAAGTTGGCCTTGA
TGCCGTTCTTCTGCTTGTCGGCGGTGATATAGACGTTGTGGCTGATGTAGTTGTACTCCAGCTTGTGCCC
CAGGATGTTGCCGTCCTCCTTGAAGTCGATGCCCTTCAGCTCGATGCGGTTCACCAGGGTGTCGCCCTCG
AACTTCACCTCGGCGCGGGTCTTGTAGTTGCCGTCGTCCTTGAAGAAGATGGTGCGCTCCTGGACGTAGC
CTTCGGGCATGGCGGACTTGAAGAAGTCGTGCTGCTTCATGTGGTCGGGGTAGCGGCTGAAGCACTGCAC
GCCCCAGGTCAGGGTGGTCACGAGGGTGGGCCAGGGCACGGGCAGCTTGCCGGTGGTGCAGATGAACTTC
AGGGTCAGCTTGCCGTAGGTGGCATCGCCCTCGCCCTCGCCGGACACGCTGAACTTGTGGCCGTTTACGT
CGCCGTCCAGCTCGACCAGGATGGGCACCACCCCGGTGAA
