>Addgene plasmid #65511 | pDRFLIP32 | addgene partial sequence | sequence record 116481 | pPMA-For 5'-AACAATCGTTAATAATTAATTAATTGG-3'
CACACATTCAAAAGAAAGAAAAAAAATATACCCCAGCCTCGATCTAGAAATAATTTTGTTTAACTTTAAG
AAGGAGATATACATATGCGGGGTTCTCATCATCATCATCATCATGGTATGGCTAGCATGACTGGTGGACA
GCAAATGGGTCGGGATCTGTACGACGATGACGATAAGGATCCGGGCCTCGAGGTTTCTAAAGGTGAAGAA
TTGTTTACGGGCGTCGTCCCGATCCTCGTGGAACTCGACGGGGATGTTAACGGGCATAAGTTTTCGGTCA
GCGGGGAAGGGGAGGGGGACGCGACGTATGGGAAGCTCACTCTCAAGCTGATCTGTACGACGGGGAAACT
CCCGGTCCCGTGGCCGACGCTGGTCACGACGCTGGGATACGGGCTCCAATGCTTTGCGAGGTATCCGGAC
CACATGAAACAGCATGACTTTTTCAAATCGGCGATGCCGGAGGGATACGTGCAGGAACGGACGATCTTTT
TCAAAGACGATGGGAACTATAAGACGCGGGCGGAAGTCAAGTTTGAAGGGGACACGCTCGTCAACCGGAT
CGAACTCAAGGGGATTGACTTCAAAGAGGATGGGAACATACTCGGCCATAAGCTCGAATACAATTACAAC
TCGCATAACGTATACATCACCGCGGATAAGCAAAAGAACGGGATCAAAGCCAATTTCAAA
